Addgene plasmid #147823: pT7-V5-SBP-C1-HsUpf1-T28A-siRNAres_W
Purpose: Mammalian Expression of HsUpf1-T28A-siRNAres
Depositing lab: Elisa Izaurralde. Depositing organization: Max Planck Institute for Developmental Biology.
Backbone
  Vector backbone: Unknown
  Vector type: Mammalian Expression
Growth in bacteria
  Bacterial resistance: Kanamycin, 50 μg/mL
  Growth temperature: 37°C
  Growth strain: DH5alpha
  Copy number: High Copy
Gene/Insert
  Gene/Insert name: HsUpf1-T28A-siRNAres
  Species: H. sapiens (human)
  Mutation: 5 non silent mutations A69S, E167G, K282R, A442G and T1124M compared to te sequence given by UniProt.:Q92900-1.
  Entrez Gene: UPF1 (a.k.a. HUPF1, NORF1, RENT1, UTF, pNORF1, smg-2)
  Cloning method: Unknown
Terms and licenses: Academic/Nonprofit Terms; Industry Terms: Not Available to Industry
Depositor comments: Plasmids from this collection were made available to the research community and donated after the lab closed. Please note that the sequence provided by the depositing laboratory may be theoretical/predicted or based on Sanger sequencing results. There may be discrepancies between sequencing results obtained by Addgene and the depositor sequence. If an Addgene verified sequence is not available, please contact before placing your order to request that our lab fully sequence the plasmid.
How to cite: pT7-V5-SBP-C1-HsUpf1-T28A-siRNAres_W was a gift from Elisa Izaurralde (Addgene plasmid # 147823 ; http://n2t.net/addgene:147823 ; RRID:Addgene_147823)
