[The description below was written by a language model from this plasmid's Addgene catalogue record and pLannotate feature annotations shown in this document.]
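Description:
pT7-V5-SBP-C1-HsUpf1-T28A-siRNAres_W is a 7,619 nt mammalian expression plasmid encoding human UPF1, the RNA-dependent helicase and ATPase at the centre of nonsense-mediated mRNA decay (NMD). The backbone is recorded as unknown. The annotated layout shows a high-copy ColE1/pUC-type origin, an f1 origin, and a Tn5 NeoR/KanR gene placed behind both a bacterial (bla) promoter and the SV40 enhancer/early promoter, with an HSV TK polyadenylation signal. This dual-promoter arrangement gives kanamycin selection in E. coli and would allow G418 selection in mammalian cells. Several short annotated fragments (HIV-1 LTR, large T antigen, ble, bGH poly(A)) are most likely residual backbone sequence or partial matches rather than functional parts.

The expression cassette is driven by the CMV immediate early enhancer and promoter, followed by a T7 promoter that could also support in vitro transcription. The open reading frame begins with a V5 epitope tag and a streptavidin-binding peptide (SBP), placed N-terminal to the UPF1 coding sequence, and ends at an SV40 polyadenylation signal. V5 allows immunodetection, and SBP allows affinity capture on streptavidin. According to its name, the insert carries a T28A substitution and is siRNA-resistant. The record does not explain either feature. Threonine-to-alanine changes are generally used to block phosphorylation at a site, and UPF1 phosphorylation is noted as a key step in NMD. siRNA resistance typically allows the tagged mutant to be expressed while endogenous UPF1 is depleted, as in complementation assays. The depositor also lists five non-silent differences from the UniProt reference (A69S, E167G, K282R, A442G, T1124M) and cautions that the supplied sequence may be theoretical or based on Sanger reads.
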