Features (pLannotate 1.2.2; 18 found; start..end, strand, type, name):
     61..364     +  enhancer       CMV enhancer: human cytomegalovirus immediate early enhancer
    365..568     +  promoter       CMV promoter: human cytomegalovirus (CMV) immediate early promoter
    564..597     +  LTR            5' LTR (truncated) (fragment): truncated 5' long terminal repeat (LTR) from HIV-1
    613..631     +  promoter       T7 promoter: promoter for bacteriophage T7 RNA polymerase
    668..709     +  CDS            V5 tag: epitope tag from simian virus 5
    731..844     +  CDS            SBP: streptavidin-binding peptide selected from a peptide library; binds streptavidin with nanomolar affinity (Keefe et al., 2001)
    857..4243    +  CDS            UPF1: RENT1_HUMAN - Also known as KIAA0221, RENT1. Experimental evidence at protein level: Swiss-Prot protein existence level 1. RNA-dependent helicase and ATPase required for nonsense- mediated decay (NMD) of mRNAs containing premature stop codons. Is recruited to mRNAs upon translation termination and undergoes a cycle of phosphorylation and dephosphorylation; its phosphorylation appears to be a key step in NMD. Recruited by release factors to stalled ribosomes together with the SMG1C protein kinase complex to form the transient SURF (SMG1-UPF1-eRF1-eRF3) complex. In EJC-dependent NMD, the SURF co
   4247..4283    +  misc_feature   MCS (fragment): multiple cloning site
   4300..4384    +  CDS            large T antigen (fragment): large T antigen from SV40 (simian virus 40)
   4407..4528    +  polyA_signal   SV40 poly(A) signal: SV40 polyadenylation signal
   4562..4990    -  rep_origin     f1 ori (sequence partly withheld): f1 bacteriophage origin of replication; arrow indicates direction of (+) strand synthesis
   5017..5121    +  promoter       AmpR promoter: bla
   5123..5480    +  promoter       SV40 promoter: SV40 enhancer and early promoter
   5515..6309    +  CDS            NeoR/KanR: aminoglycoside phosphotransferase from Tn5; aph(3')-II (or nptII); confers resistance to neomycin, kanamycin, and G418 (Geneticin®)
   6330..6482    +  CDS            ble (fragment): BLE_KLEPN - Experimental evidence at protein level: Swiss-Prot protein existence level 1. Binding protein with a strong affinity to the bleomycin family of antibiotics. Binds to CL990; an antimitotic-antibiotic compound. From Klebsiella pneumoniae.
   6541..6588    +  polyA_signal   HSV TK poly(A) signal: herpes simplex virus thymidine kinase polyadenylation signal (Cole and Stacy, 1985)
   6679..6695    -  polyA_signal   bGH poly(A) signal (fragment): bovine growth hormone polyadenylation signal
   6917..7505    +  rep_origin     ori: high-copy-number ColE1/pMB1/pBR322/pUC origin of replication
>Addgene plasmid #147823 | pT7-V5-SBP-C1-HsUpf1-T28A-siRNAres_W | depositor full sequence | sequence record 290270 | Full Sequence
TAGTTATTAATAGTAATCAATTACGGGGTCATTAGTTCATAGCCCATATATGGAGTTCCGCGTTACATAA
CTTACGGTAAATGGCCCGCCTGGCTGACCGCCCAACGACCCCCGCCCATTGACGTCAATAATGACGTATG
TTCCCATAGTAACGCCAATAGGGACTTTCCATTGACGTCAATGGGTGGAGTATTTACGGTAAACTGCCCA
CTTGGCAGTACATCAAGTGTATCATATGCCAAGTACGCCCCCTATTGACGTCAATGACGGTAAATGGCCC
GCCTGGCATTATGCCCAGTACATGACCTTATGGGACTTTCCTACTTGGCAGTACATCTACGTATTAGTCA
TCGCTATTACCATGGTGATGCGGTTTTGGCAGTACATCAATGGGCGTGGATAGCGGTTTGACTCACGGGG
ATTTCCAAGTCTCCACCCCATTGACGTCAATGGGAGTTTGTTTTGGCACCAAAATCAACGGGACTTTCCA
AAATGTCGTAACAACTCCGCCCCATTGACGCAAATGGGCGGTAGGCGTGTACGGTGGGAGGTCTATATAA
GCAGAGCTCTCTGGCTAACTAGAGAACCCACTGCTTACTGGCTTATCGAAATTAATACGACTCACTATAG
GGAGACCCAAGCTCTAGCGCTACCGGTCGCCACCATGGGTAAGCCTATCCCTAACCCTCTCCTCGGTCTC
GATTCTACGCCCGGAAGCGGTAGCGGTACGATGGACGAGAAGACCACCGGCTGGGGGGGCGGCCACGTGG
TGGAGGGCCTGGCCGGCGAGCTGGAGCAGCTGCGGGCCAGGCTGGAGCACCACCCTCAGGGCCAGCGGGA
GCCCAGATCTCGAGCTATGAGCGTGGAGGCGTACGGGCCCAGCTCGCAGACTCTCACTTTCCTGGACACG
GAGGAGGCCGAGCTGCTTGGCGCCGACGCACAGGGCTCCGAGTTCGAGTTCACCGACTTTACTCTTCCTA
GCCAGACGCAGACGCCCCCCGGCGGCCCCGGCGGCCCGGGCGGTGGCGGCGCGGGAGGCCCGGGCGGCGC
GGGCGCGGGCTCTGCGGCGGGACAGCTCGACGCGCAGGTTGGGCCCGAAGGCATCCTGCAGAACGGGGCT
GTGGACGACAGTGTAGCCAAGACCAGCCAGTTGTTGGCTGAGTTGAACTTCGAGGAAGATGAAGAAGACA
CCTATTACACGAAGGACCTCCCCATACACGCCTGCAGTTACTGTGGAATACACGATCCTGCCTGCGTGGT
TTACTGTAATACCAGCAAGAAGTGGTTCTGCAACGGACGTGGAAATACTTCTGGCAGCCACATTGTAAAT
CACCTTGTGAGGGCAAAATGCAAAGGGGTGACCCTGCACAAGGACGGGCCCCTGGGGGAGACAGTCCTGG
AGTGCTACAACTGCGGCTGTCGCAACGTCTTCCTCCTCGGCTTCATCCCGGCCAAAGCTGACTCAGTGGT
GGTGCTGCTGTGCAGGCAGCCCTGTGCCAGCCAGAGCAGCCTCAAGGACATCAACTGGGACAGCTCGCAG
TGGCAGCCGCTGATCCAGGACCGCTGCTTCCTGTCCTGGCTGGTCAAGATCCCCTCCGAGCAGGAGCAGC
TGCGGGCACGCCAGATCACGGCACAGCAGATCAACAAGCTGGAGGAGCTGTGGAAGGAAAACCCTTCTGC
CACGCTGGAGGACCTGGAGAGGCCGGGGGTGGACGAGGAGCCGCAGCATGTCCTCCTGCGGTACGAGGAC
GCCTACCAGTACCAGAACATATTCGGGCCCCTGGTCAAGCTGGAGGCCGACTACGACAAGAAGCTGAAGG
AGTCCCAGACTCAAGATAACATCACTGTCAGGTGGGACCTGGGCCTTAACAAGAAGAGAATCGCCTACTT
CACTTTGCCCAAGACTGACTCTGGTAATGAGGATTTAGTCATAATTTGGTTAAGAGACATGCGGCTCATG
CAGGGGGATGAGATATGCCTGCGGTACAAAGGGGACCTTGCGCCCCTGTGGAAAGGGATCGGCCACGTCA
TCAAGGTCCCTGATAATTATGGCGATGAGATCGCCATTGAGCTGCGGAGCAGCGTGGGTGCACCTGTGGA
GGTGACTCACAACTTCCAGGTGGATTTTGTGTGGAAGTCGACCTCCTTTGACAGGATGCAGAGCGCATTG
AAAACGTTTGGCGTGGATGAGACCTCGGTGTCTGGCTACATCTACCACAAGCTGTTGGGCCACGAGGTGG
AGGACGTAATCATCAAGTGCCAGCTGCCCAAGCGCTTCACGGCGCAGGGCCTCCCCGACCTCAACCACTC
CCAGGTTTATGCCGTGAAGACTGTGCTGCAAAGACCACTGAGCCTGATCCAGGGCCCGCCAGGCACGGGG
AAGACGGTGACGTCGGCCACCATCGTCTACCACCTGGCCCGGCAAGGCAACGGGCCGGTGCTGGTGTGTG
CTCCGAGCAACATCGCCGTGGACCAGCTAACGGAGAAGATCCACCAGACGGGGCTAAAGGTCGTGCGCCT
CTGCGCCAAGAGCCGTGAGGCCATCGACTCCCCGGTGTCTTTTCTGGCCCTGCACAACCAGATCAGGAAC
ATGGACAGCATGCCTGAGCTGCAGAAGCTGCAGCAGCTGAAAGACGAGACTGGGGAGCTGTCGTCTGCCG
ACGAGAAGCGGTACCGGGCCTTGAAGCGCACCGCAGAGAGAGAGCTGCTGATGAACGCAGATGTCATCTG
CTGCACATGTGTGGGCGCCGGTGACCCGAGGCTGGCCAAAATGCAATTTAGGAGTATTTTAATCGACGAA
AGCACCCAGGCCACCGAGCCGGAGTGCATGGTTCCCGTGGTCCTCGGGGCCAAGCAGCTGATCCTTGTAG
GCGACCACTGCCAGCTGGGCCCAGTGGTGATGTGCAAGAAGGCGGCCAAGGCCGGGCTGTCACAGTCGCT
CTTCGAGCGCCTGGTGGTGCTGGGCATCCGGCCCATCCGCCTGCAGGTCCAGTACCGGATGCACCCTGCA
CTCAGCGCCTTCCCATCCAACATCTTCTACGAGGGCTCCCTCCAGAATGGTGTCACTGCAGCGGATCGTG
TGAAGAAGGGATTTGACTTCCAGTGGCCCCAACCCGATAAACCGATGTTCTTCTACGTGACCCAGGGCCA
AGAGGAGATTGCCAGCTCGGGCACCTCCTACCTGAACAGGACCGAGGCTGCGAACGTGGAGAAGATCACC
ACGAAGTTGCTGAAGGCAGGCGCCAAGCCGGACCAGATTGGCATCATCACGCCCTACGAGGGCCAGCGCT
CCTACCTGGTGCAGTACATGCAGTTCAGCGGCTCCCTGCACACCAAGCTCTACCAGGAGGTGGAGATCGC
CAGTGTGGACGCCTTTCAGGGACGCGAGAAGGACTTCATCATCCTGTCCTGTGTGCGGGCCAACGAGCAC
CAAGGCATTGGCTTTTTAAATGACCCCAGGCGTCTGAACGTGGCCCTGACCAGAGCAAGGTATGGCGTCA
TCATTGTGGGCAACCCGAAGGCACTATCAAAGCAGCCGCTCTGGAACCACCTGCTGAACTACTATAAGGA
GCAGAAGGTGCTGGTGGAGGGGCCGCTCAACAACCTGCGTGAGAGCCTCATGCAGTTCAGCAAGCCACGG
AAGCTGGTCAACACTATCAACCCGGGAGCCCGCTTCATGACCACAGCCATGTATGATGCCCGGGAGGCCA
TCATCCCAGGCTCCGTCTATGATCGGAGCAGCCAGGGCCGGCCTTCCAGCATGTACTTCCAGACCCATGA
CCAGATTGGCATGATCAGTGCCGGCCCTAGCCACGTGGCTGCCATGAACATTCCCATCCCCTTCAACCTG
GTCATGCCACCCATGCCACCGCCTGGCTATTTTGGACAAGCCAACGGGCCTGCTGCAGGGCGAGGCACCC
CGAAAGGCAAGACTGGTCGTGGGGGACGCCAGAAGAACCGCTTTGGGCTTCCTGGACCCAGCCAGACTAA
CCTCCCCAACAGCCAAGCCAGCCAGGATGTGGCGTCACAGCCCTTCTCTCAGGGCGCCCTGACGCAGGGC
TACATCTCCATGAGCCAGCCTTCCCAGATGAGCCAGCCCGGCCTCTCCCAGCCGGAGCTGTCCCAGGACA
GTTACCTTGGTGACGAGTTTAAATCACAAATCGACGTGGCGCTCTCACAGGACTCCACGTACCAGGGAGA
GCGGGCTTACCAGCATGGCGGGGTGATGGGGCTGTCCCAGTATTAAGAATTCTGCAGTCGACGGTACCGC
GGGCCCGGGATCCACCGGATCTAGATAACTGATCATAATCAGCCATACCACATTTGTAGAGGTTTTACTT
GCTTTAAAAAACCTCCCACACCTCCCCCTGAACCTGAAACATAAAATGAATGCAATTGTTGTTGTTAACT
TGTTTATTGCAGCTTATAATGGTTACAAATAAAGCAATAGCATCACAAATTTCACAAATAAAGCATTTTT
TTCACTGCATTCTAGTTGTGGTTTGTCCAAACTCATCAATGTATCTTAACGCGTAAATTGTAAGCGTTAA
TATTTTGTTAAAATTCGCGTTAAATTTTTGTTAAATCAGCTCATTTTTTAACCAATAGGCCGAAATCGGC
AAAATCCCTTATAAATCAAAAGAATAGACCGAGATAGGGT
[37 nt withheld, positions 4661-4697]
AAAGAACGTGGACTCCAACGTCAAAGG
[49 nt withheld, positions 4725-4773]
T
[91 nt withheld, positions 4775-4865]
G
[124 nt withheld, positions 4867-4990]
CAGGTGGCACTTTTCGGGGAAATGTGCGCGGAACCCCTATTTGTTTATTTTTCTAAATACATTCAAATAT
GTATCCGCTCATGAGACAATAACCCTGATAAATGCTTCAATAATATTGAAAAAGGAAGAGTCCTGAGGCG
GAAAGAACCAGCTGTGGAATGTGTGTCAGTTAGGGTGTGGAAAGTCCCCAGGCTCCCCAGCAGGCAGAAG
TATGCAAAGCATGCATCTCAATTAGTCAGCAACCAGGTGTGGAAAGTCCCCAGGCTCCCCAGCAGGCAGA
AGTATGCAAAGCATGCATCTCAATTAGTCAGCAACCATAGTCCCGCCCCTAACTCCGCCCATCCCGCCCC
TAACTCCGCCCAGTTCCGCCCATTCTCCGCCCCATGGCTGACTAATTTTTTTTATTTATGCAGAGGCCGA
GGCCGCCTCGGCCTCTGAGCTATTCCAGAAGTAGTGAGGAGGCTTTTTTGGAGGCCTAGGCTTTTGCAAA
GATCGATCAAGAGACAGGATGAGGATCGTTTCGCATGATTGAACAAGATGGATTGCACGCAGGTTCTCCG
GCCGCTTGGGTGGAGAGGCTATTCGGCTATGACTGGGCACAACAGACAATCGGCTGCTCTGATGCCGCCG
TGTTCCGGCTGTCAGCGCAGGGGCGCCCGGTTCTTTTTGTCAAGACCGACCTGTCCGGTGCCCTGAATGA
ACTGCAAGACGAGGCAGCGCGGCTATCGTGGCTGGCCACGACGGGCGTTCCTTGCGCAGCTGTGCTCGAC
GTTGTCACTGAAGCGGGAAGGGACTGGCTGCTATTGGGCGAAGTGCCGGGGCAGGATCTCCTGTCATCTC
ACCTTGCTCCTGCCGAGAAAGTATCCATCATGGCTGATGCAATGCGGCGGCTGCATACGCTTGATCCGGC
TACCTGCCCATTCGACCACCAAGCGAAACATCGCATCGAGCGAGCACGTACTCGGATGGAAGCCGGTCTT
GTCGATCAGGATGATCTGGACGAAGAGCATCAGGGGCTCGCGCCAGCCGAACTGTTCGCCAGGCTCAAGG
CGAGCATGCCCGACGGCGAGGATCTCGTCGTGACCCATGGCGATGCCTGCTTGCCGAATATCATGGTGGA
AAATGGCCGCTTTTCTGGATTCATCGACTGTGGCCGGCTGGGTGTGGCGGACCGCTATCAGGACATAGCG
TTGGCTACCCGTGATATTGCTGAAGAGCTTGGCGGCGAATGGGCTGACCGCTTCCTCGTGCTTTACGGTA
TCGCCGCTCCCGATTCGCAGCGCATCGCCTTCTATCGCCTTCTTGACGAGTTCTTCTGAGCGGGACTCTG
GGGTTCGAAATGACCGACCAAGCGACGCCCAACCTGCCATCACGAGATTTCGATTCCACCGCCGCCTTCT
ATGAAAGGTTGGGCTTCGGAATCGTTTTCCGGGACGCCGGCTGGATGATCCTCCAGCGCGGGGATCTCAT
GCTGGAGTTCTTCGCCCACCCTAGGGGGAGGCTAACTGAAACACGGAAGGAGACAATACCGGAAGGAACC
CGCGCTATGACGGCAATAAAAAGACAGAATAAAACGCACGGTGTTGGGTCGTTTGTTCATAAACGCGGGG
TTCGGTCCCAGGGCTGGCACTCTGTCGATACCCCACCGAGACCCCATTGGGGCCAATACGCCCGCGTTTC
TTCCTTTTCCCCACCCCACCCCCCAAGTTCGGGTGAAGGCCCAGGGCTCGCAGCCAACGTCGGGGCGGCA
GGCCCTGCCATAGCCTCAGGTTACTCATATATACTTTAGATTGATTTAAAACTTCATTTTTAATTTAAAA
GGATCTAGGTGAAGATCCTTTTTGATAATCTCATGACCAAAATCCCTTAACGTGAGTTTTCGTTCCACTG
AGCGTCAGACCCCGTAGAAAAGATCAAAGGATCTTCTTGAGATCCTTTTTTTCTGCGCGTAATCTGCTGC
TTGCAAACAAAAAAACCACCGCTACCAGCGGTGGTTTGTTTGCCGGATCAAGAGCTACCAACTCTTTTTC
CGAAGGTAACTGGCTTCAGCAGAGCGCAGATACCAAATACTGTCCTTCTAGTGTAGCCGTAGTTAGGCCA
CCACTTCAAGAACTCTGTAGCACCGCCTACATACCTCGCTCTGCTAATCCTGTTACCAGTGGCTGCTGCC
AGTGGCGATAAGTCGTGTCTTACCGGGTTGGACTCAAGACGATAGTTACCGGATAAGGCGCAGCGGTCGG
GCTGAACGGGGGGTTCGTGCACACAGCCCAGCTTGGAGCGAACGACCTACACCGAACTGAGATACCTACA
GCGTGAGCTATGAGAAAGCGCCACGCTTCCCGAAGGGAGAAAGGCGGACAGGTATCCGGTAAGCGGCAGG
GTCGGAACAGGAGAGCGCACGAGGGAGCTTCCAGGGGGAAACGCCTGGTATCTTTATAGTCCTGTCGGGT
TTCGCCACCTCTGACTTGAGCGTCGATTTTTGTGATGCTCGTCAGGGGGGCGGAGCCTATGGAAAAACGC
CAGCAACGCGGCCTTTTTACGGTTCCTGGCCTTTTGCTGGCCTTTTGCTCACATGTTCTTTCCTGCGTTA
TCCCCTGATTCTGTGGATAACCGTATTACCGCCATGCAT
